Addgene plasmid #21232: PKC alpha WT
Depositing lab: Bernard Weinstein. Depositing organization: Columbia University. Publication: Roles of specific isoforms of protein kinase C in the transcriptional control of cyclin D1 and related genes. Soh JW, Weinstein IB. J Biol Chem. 2003 Sep 5. 278(36):34709-16. 10.1074/jbc.M302016200 PubMed 12794082.
Backbone
  Vector backbone: pHACE
  Backbone size w/o insert (bp): 5400
  Vector type: Mammalian Expression
  Selectable markers: Neomycin (select with G418)
Growth in bacteria
  Bacterial resistance: Ampicillin, 100 μg/mL
  Growth temperature: 37°C
  Growth strain: DH5alpha
  Copy number: High Copy
Gene/Insert
  Gene/Insert name: PKC alpha (alt name: protein kinase C, alpha)
  Species: H. sapiens (human)
  Insert size (bp): 2019
  Entrez Gene: PRKCA (a.k.a. AAG6, PKC-alpha, PKCA, PKCI+/-, PKCalpha, PRKACA)
  Promoter: CMV
  Tag / fusion protein: HA (C terminal on backbone)
  Cloning method: Restriction Enzyme; 5′ cloning site EcoRI (not destroyed); 3′ cloning site EcoRI (not destroyed)
  Sequencing primers: 5′ CMV-F; 3′ BGH-rev
Terms and licenses: Academic/Nonprofit Terms; Industry Terms: Not Available to Industry
How to cite: PKC alpha WT was a gift from Bernard Weinstein (Addgene plasmid # 21232 ; http://n2t.net/addgene:21232 ; RRID:Addgene_21232)
