[The description below was written by a language model from this plasmid's Addgene catalogue record and pLannotate feature annotations shown in this document.]
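Description:
PKC alpha WT is a mammalian expression plasmid carrying the wild-type human protein kinase C alpha (PRKCA) coding sequence in the pHACE backbone. The sequenced record is about 7.5 kb, consistent with a roughly 5.4 kb backbone plus a roughly 2 kb insert. It is propagated in E. coli from a high-copy ColE1/pUC-type origin with ampicillin selection (β-lactamase under its own promoter). An f1 origin is also present, which allows production of single-stranded DNA. For stable selection in mammalian cells, an SV40 enhancer/early promoter drives a neomycin phosphotransferase gene followed by an SV40 polyadenylation signal, giving G418 resistance. The short HIV-1 LTR, ble, bom and lac-region fragments in the feature table appear to be backbone remnants or annotation matches rather than functional modules.

The PRKCA open reading frame was inserted by restriction cloning between two EcoRI sites. It lies downstream of the human CMV immediate-early enhancer and promoter and upstream of the bovine growth hormone polyadenylation signal. T7 and SP6 phage promoters flank the insert and can serve for in vitro transcription or as priming sites. According to the catalogue entry, the backbone supplies a C-terminal HA epitope tag fused to the kinase, which would allow detection or immunoprecipitation with anti-HA antibodies. The automated feature table does not annotate the tag separately.

PKC alpha is a calcium-, phospholipid- and diacylglycerol-dependent serine/threonine kinase. The plasmid is suited to transient or stable overexpression of the tagged wild-type enzyme in mammalian cells. The associated publication examined the roles of specific PKC isoforms in the transcriptional control of cyclin D1 and related genes.
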