Features (pLannotate 1.2.2; 21 found; start..end, strand, type, name):
    182..770     -  rep_origin     ori: high-copy-number ColE1/pMB1/pBR322/pUC origin of replication
    941..1801    -  CDS            AmpR: β-lactamase; bla; confers resistance to ampicillin, carbenicillin, and related antibiotics
   1802..1906    -  promoter       AmpR promoter: bla
   1965..2017    -  misc_feature   bom (fragment): basis of mobility region from pBR322
   2172..2551    +  enhancer       CMV enhancer: human cytomegalovirus immediate early enhancer
   2552..2755    +  promoter       CMV promoter: human cytomegalovirus (CMV) immediate early promoter
   2751..2784    +  LTR            5' LTR (truncated) (fragment): truncated 5' long terminal repeat (LTR) from HIV-1
   2800..2818    +  promoter       T7 promoter: promoter for bacteriophage T7 RNA polymerase
   2870..4882    +  CDS            PRKCA (sequence partly withheld): KPCA_HUMAN - Also known as PKCA, PRKACA. Experimental evidence at protein level: Swiss-Prot protein existence level 1. Calcium-activated, phospholipid- and diacylglycerol (DAG)- dependent serine/threonine-protein kinase that is involved in positive and negative regulation of cell proliferation, apoptosis, differentiation, migration and adhesion, tumorigenesis, cardiac hypertrophy, angiogenesis, platelet function and inflammation, by directly phosphorylating targets such as RAF1, BCL2, CSPG4, TNNT2/CTNT, or activating signaling cascade involving MAPK1/3 (ERK1/2) and RAP1GAP. Involved in cell pr
   4984..5002    -  promoter       SP6 promoter: promoter for bacteriophage SP6 RNA polymerase
   5028..5252    +  polyA_signal   bGH poly(A) signal: bovine growth hormone polyadenylation signal
   5256..5277    +  promoter       SV40 promoter (fragment): SV40 enhancer and early promoter
   5298..5726    +  rep_origin     f1 ori (sequence partly withheld): f1 bacteriophage origin of replication; arrow indicates direction of (+) strand synthesis
   5740..6069    +  promoter       SV40 promoter: SV40 enhancer and early promoter
   6136..6927    +  CDS            neo: KKA2_KLEPN - Also known as kan, nptII. Experimental evidence at protein level: Swiss-Prot protein existence level 1. Resistance to kanamycin, neomycin, paromomycin, ribostamycin, butirosin and gentamicin B. From Klebsiella pneumoniae.
   6951..7109    +  CDS            ble (fragment): BLE_KLEPN - Experimental evidence at protein level: Swiss-Prot protein existence level 1. Binding protein with a strong affinity to the bleomycin family of antibiotics. Binds to CL990; an antimitotic-antibiotic compound. From Klebsiella pneumoniae.
   7104..7225    +  polyA_signal   SV40 poly(A) signal: SV40 polyadenylation signal
   7298..7314    -  protein_bind   lac operator: The lac repressor binds to the lac operator to inhibit transcription in E. coli. This inhibition can be relieved by adding lactose or isopropyl-β-D-thiogalactopyranoside (IPTG). lac repressor encoded by lacI
   7322..7352    -  promoter       lac promoter: promoter for the E. coli lac operon
   7367..7388    -  protein_bind   CAP binding site: CAP binding activates transcription in the presence of cAMP. E. coli catabolite activator protein
   7401..7493    -  CDS            lacI (fragment): lac repressor; lacI; The lac repressor binds to the lac operator to inhibit transcription in E. coli. This inhibition can be relieved by adding lactose or isopropyl-β-D-thiogalactopyranoside (IPTG).
>Addgene plasmid #21232 | PKC alpha WT | addgene full sequence | sequence record 138835 | Addgene NGS sequence
CTTCCGCTTCCTCGCTCACTGACTCGCTGCGCTCGGTCGTTCGGCTGCGGCGAGCGGTATCAGCTCACTC
AAAGGCGGTAATACGGTTATCCACAGAATCAGGGGATAACGCAGGAAAGAACATGTGAGCAAAAGGCCAG
CAAAAGGCCAGGAACCGTAAAAAGGCCGCGTTGCTGGCGTTTTTCCATAGGCTCCGCCCCCCTGACGAGC
ATCACAAAAATCGACGCTCAAGTCAGAGGTGGCGAAACCCGACAGGACTATAAAGATACCAGGCGTTTCC
CCCTGGAAGCTCCCTCGTGCGCTCTCCTGTTCCGACCCTGCCGCTTACCGGATACCTGTCCGCCTTTCTC
CCTTCGGGAAGCGTGGCGCTTTCTCATAGCTCACGCTGTAGGTATCTCAGTTCGGTGTAGGTCGTTCGCT
CCAAGCTGGGCTGTGTGCACGAACCCCCCGTTCAGCCCGACCGCTGCGCCTTATCCGGTAACTATCGTCT
TGAGTCCAACCCGGTAAGACACGACTTATCGCCACTGGCAGCAGCCACTGGTAACAGGATTAGCAGAGCG
AGGTATGTAGGCGGTGCTACAGAGTTCTTGAAGTGGTGGCCTAACTACGGCTACACTAGAAGAACAGTAT
TTGGTATCTGCGCTCTGCTGAAGCCAGTTACCTTCGGAAAAAGAGTTGGTAGCTCTTGATCCGGCAAACA
AACCACCGCTGGTAGCGGTGGTTTTTTTGTTTGCAAGCAGCAGATTACGCGCAGAAAAAAAGGATCTCAA
GAAGATCCTTTGATCTTTTCTACGGGGTCTGACGCTCAGTGGAACGAAAACTCACGTTAAGGGATTTTGG
TCATGAGATTATCAAAAAGGATCTTCACCTAGATCCTTTTAAATTAAAAATGAAGTTTTAAATCAATCTA
AAGTATATATGAGTAAACTTGGTCTGACAGTTACCAATGCTTAATCAGTGAGGCACCTATCTCAGCGATC
TGTCTATTTCGTTCATCCATAGTTGCCTGACTCCCCGTCGTGTAGATAACTACGATACGGGAGGGCTTAC
CATCTGGCCCCAGTGCTGCAATGATACCGCGAGACCCACGCTCACCGGCTCCAGATTTATCAGCAATAAA
CCAGCCAGCCGGAAGGGCCGAGCGCAGAAGTGGTCCTGCAACTTTATCCGCCTCCATCCAGTCTATTAAT
TGTTGCCGGGAAGCTAGAGTAAGTAGTTCGCCAGTTAATAGTTTGCGCAACGTTGTTGCCATTGCTACAG
GCATCGTGGTGTCACGCTCGTCGTTTGGTATGGCTTCATTCAGCTCCGGTTCCCAACGATCAAGGCGAGT
TACATGATCCCCCATGTTGTGCAAAAAAGCGGTTAGCTCCTTCGGTCCTCCGATCGTTGTCAGAAGTAAG
TTGGCCGCAGTGTTATCACTCATGGTTATGGCAGCACTGCATAATTCTCTTACTGTCATGCCATCCGTAA
GATGCTTTTCTGTGACTGGTGAGTACTCAACCAAGTCATTCTGAGAATAGTGTATGCGGCGACCGAGTTG
CTCTTGCCCGGCGTCAATACGGGATAATACCGCGCCACATAGCAGAACTTTAAAAGTGCTCATCATTGGA
AAACGTTCTTCGGGGCGAAAACTCTCAAGGATCTTACCGCTGTTGAGATCCAGTTCGATGTAACCCACTC
GTGCACCCAACTGATCTTCAGCATCTTTTACTTTCACCAGCGTTTCTGGGTGAGCAAAAACAGGAAGGCA
AAATGCCGCAAAAAAGGGAATAAGGGCGACACGGAAATGTTGAATACTCATACTCTTCCTTTTTCAATAT
TATTGAAGCATTTATCAGGGTTATTGTCTCATGAGCGGATACATATTTGAATGTATTTAGAAAAATAAAC
AAATAGGGGTTCCGCGCACATTTCCCCGAAAAGTGCCACCTGACGTCGACGGATCGGGAGATCTCCCGAT
CCCCTATGGTGCACTCTCAGTACAATCTGCTCTGATGCCGCATAGTTAAGCCAGTATCTGCTCCCTGCTT
GTGTGTTGGAGGTCGCTGAGTAGTGCGCGAGCAAAATTTAAGCTACAACAAGGCAAGGCTTGACCGACAA
TTGCATGAAGAATCTGCTTAGGGTTAGGCGTTTTGCGCTGCTTCGCGATGTACGGGCCAGATATACGCGT
TGACATTGATTATTGACTAGTTATTAATAGTAATCAATTACGGGGTCATTAGTTCATAGCCCATATATGG
AGTTCCGCGTTACATAACTTACGGTAAATGGCCCGCCTGGCTGACCGCCCAACGACCCCCGCCCATTGAC
GTCAATAATGACGTATGTTCCCATAGTAACGCCAATAGGGACTTTCCATTGACGTCAATGGGTGGAGTAT
TTACGGTAAACTGCCCACTTGGCAGTACATCAAGTGTATCATATGCCAAGTACGCCCCCTATTGACGTCA
ATGACGGTAAATGGCCCGCCTGGCATTATGCCCAGTACATGACCTTATGGGACTTTCCTACTTGGCAGTA
CATCTACGTATTAGTCATCGCTATTACCATGGTGATGCGGTTTTGGCAGTACATCAATGGGCGTGGATAG
CGGTTTGACTCACGGGGATTTCCAAGTCTCCACCCCATTGACGTCAATGGGAGTTTGTTTTGGCACCAAA
ATCAACGGGACTTTCCAAAATGTCGTAACAACTCCGCCCCATTGACGCAAATGGGCGGTAGGCGTGTACG
GTGGGAGGTCTATATAAGCAGAGCTCTCTGGCTAACTAGAGAACCCACTGCTTACTGGCTTATCGAAATT
AATACGACTCACTATAGGGAGACCCAAGCTTGGTACCGAGCTCGGATCCTCGAGGCCACCATGGAATTC
[171 nt withheld, positions 2870-3040]
GGGTTTGGGAAACAAGGCTTCCAGTGCCAAGTTTGCTGTTTTGTGGTCCACAAGAGGTGCCATGAATTTG
TTACTTTTTCTTGTCCGGGTGCGGATAAGGGACCCGACACTGATGACCCCAGGAGCAAGCACAAGTTCAA
AATCCACACTTACGGAAGCCCCACCTTCTGCGATCACTGTGGGTCACTGCTCTATGGACTTATCCATCAA
GGGATGAAATGTGACACCTGCGATATGAACGTTCACAAGCAATGCGTCATCAATGTCCCCAGCCTCTGCG
GAATGGATCACACTGAGAAGAGGGGGCGGATTTACCTAAAGGCTGAGGTTGCTGATGAAAAGCTCCATGT
CACAGTACGAGATGCAAAAAATCTAATCCCTATGGATCCAAACGGGCTTTCAGATCCTTATGTGAAGCTG
AAACTTATTCCTGATCCCAAGAATGAAAGCAAGCAAAAAACCAAAACCATCCGCTCCACACTAAATCCGC
AGTGGAATGAGTCCTTTACATTCAAATTGAAACCTTCAGACAAAGACCGACGACTGTCTGTAGAAATCTG
GGACTGGGATCGAACAACAAGGAATGACTTCATGGGATCCCTTTCCTTTGGAGTTTCGGAGCTGATGAAG
ATGCCGGCCAGTGGATGGTACAAGTTGCTTAACCAAGAAGAAGGTGAGTACTACAACGTACCCATTCCGG
AAGGGGACGAGGAAGGAAACATGGAACTCAGGCAGAAATTCGAGAAAGCCAAACTTGGCCCTGCTGGCAA
CAAAGTCATCAGTCCCTCTGAAGACAGGAAACAACCTTCCAACAACCTTGACCGAGTGAAACTCACGGAC
TTCAATTTCCTCATGGTGTTGGGAAAGGGGAGTTTTGGAAAGGTGATGCTTGCCGACAGGAAGGGCACAG
AAGAACTGTATGCAATCAAAATCCTGAAGAAGGATGTGGTGATTCAGGATGATGACGTGGAGTGCACCAT
GGTAGAAAAGCGAGTCTTGGCCCTGCTTGACAAACCCCCGTTCTTGACGCAGCTGCACTCCTGCTTCCAG
ACAGTGGATCGGCTGTACTTCGTCATGGAATATGTCAACGGTGGGGACCTCATGTACCACATTCAGCAAG
TAGGAAAATTTAAGGAACCACAAGCAGTATTCTATGCGGCAGAGATTTCCATCGGATTGTTCTTTCTTCA
TAAAAGAGGAATCATTTATAGGGATCTGAAGTTAGATAACGTCATGTTGGATTCAGAAGGACATATCAAA
ATTGCTGACTTTGGGATGTGCAAGGAACACATGATGGATGGAGTCACGACCAGGACCTTCTGTGGGACTC
CAGATTATATCGCCCCAGAGATAATCGCTTATCAGCCGTATGGAAAATCTGTGGACTGGTGGGCCTATGG
CGTCCTGTTGTATGAAATGCTTGCCGGGCAGCCTCCATTTGATGGTGAAGATGAAGACGAGCTATTTCAG
TCTATCATGGAGCACAACGTTTCCTATCCAAAATCCTTGTCCAAGGAGGCTGTTTCTATCTGCAAAGGAC
TGATGACCAAACACCCAGCCAAGCGGCTGGGCTGTGGGCCTGAGGGGGAGAGGGACGTGAGAGAGCATGC
CTTCTTCCGGAGGATCGACTGGGAAAAACTGGAGAACAGGGAGATCCAGCCACCATTCAAGCCCAAAGTG
TGTGGCAAAGGAGCAGAGAACTTTGACAAGTTCTTCACACGAGGACAGCCCGTCTTAACACCACCTGATC
AGCTGGTTATTGCTAACATAGACCAGTCTGATTTTGAAGGGTTCTCGTATGTCAACCCCCAGTTTGTGCA
CCCCATCTTACAGAGTGCAGTAGAATTCTATCCTTACGACGTGCCTGACTACGCCTAAGGATCCAATTCT
GCAGATATCCATCACACTGGCGGCCGCTCGAGCATGCATCTAGAGGGCCCTATTCTATAGTGTCACCTAA
ATGCTAGAGCTCGCTGATCAGCCTCGACTGTGCCTTCTAGTTGCCAGCCATCTGTTGTTTGCCCCTCCCC
CGTGCCTTCCTTGACCCTGGAAGGTGCCACTCCCACTGTCCTTTCCTAATAAAATGAGGAAATTGCATCG
CATTGTCTGAGTAGGTGTCATTCTATTCTGGGGGGTGGGGTGGGGCAGGACAGCAAGGGGGAGGATTGGG
AAGACAATAGCAGGCATGCTGGGGATGCGGTGGGCTCTATGGCTTCTGAGGCGGAAAGAACCAGCTGGGG
CTCTAGGGGGTATCCCC
[124 nt withheld, positions 5298-5421]
C
[91 nt withheld, positions 5423-5513]
A
[49 nt withheld, positions 5515-5563]
CCTTTGACGTTGGAGTCCACGTTCTTT
[37 nt withheld, positions 5591-5627]
ACCCTATCTCGGTCTATTCTTTTGATTTATAAGGGATTTTGCCGATTTCGGCCTATTGGTTAAAAAATGA
GCTGATTTAACAAAAATTTAACGCGAATTAATTCTGTGGAATGTGTGTCAGTTAGGGTGTGGAAAGTCCC
CAGGCTCCCCAGCAGGCAGAAGTATGCAAAGCATGCATCTCAATTAGTCAGCAACCAGGTGTGGAAAGTC
CCCAGGCTCCCCAGCAGGCAGAAGTATGCAAAGCATGCATCTCAATTAGTCAGCAACCATAGTCCCGCCC
CTAACTCCGCCCATCCCGCCCCTAACTCCGCCCAGTTCCGCCCATTCTCCGCCCCATGGCTGACTAATTT
TTTTTATTTATGCAGAGGCCGAGGCCGCCTCTGCCTCTGAGCTATTCCAGAAGTAGTGAGGAGGCTTTTT
TGGAGGCCTAGGCTTTTGCAAAAAGCTCCCGGGAGCTTGTATATCCATTTTCGGATCTGATCAAGAGACA
GGATGAGGATCGTTTCGCATGATTGAACAAGATGGATTGCACGCAGGTTCTCCGGCCGCTTGGGTGGAGA
GGCTATTCGGCTATGACTGGGCACAACAGACAATCGGCTGCTCTGATGCCGCCGTGTTCCGGCTGTCAGC
GCAGGGGCGCCCGGTTCTTTTTGTCAAGACCGACCTGTCCGGTGCCCTGAATGAACTGCAGGACGAGGCA
GCGCGGCTATCGTGGCTGGCCACGACGGGCGTTCCTTGCGCAGCTGTGCTCGACGTTGTCACTGAAGCGG
GAAGGGACTGGCTGCTATTGGGCGAAGTGCCGGGGCAGGATCTCCTGTCATCTCACCTTGCTCCTGCCGA
GAAAGTATCCATCATGGCTGATGCAATGCGGCGGCTGCATACGCTTGATCCGGCTACCTGCCCATTCGAC
CACCAAGCGAAACATCGCATCGAGCGAGCACGTACTCGGATGGAAGCCGGTCTTGTCGATCAGGATGATC
TGGACGAAGAGCATCAGGGGCTCGCGCCAGCCGAACTGTTCGCCAGGCTCAAGGCGCGCATGCCCGACGG
CGAGGATCTCGTCGTGACCCATGGCGATGCCTGCTTGCCGAATATCATGGTGGAAAATGGCCGCTTTTCT
GGATTCATCGACTGTGGCCGGCTGGGTGTGGCGGACCGCTATCAGGACATAGCGTTGGCTACCCGTGATA
TTGCTGAAGAGCTTGGCGGCGAATGGGCTGACCGCTTCCTCGTGCTTTACGGTATCGCCGCTCCCGATTC
GCAGCGCATCGCCTTCTATCGCCTTCTTGACGAGTTCTTCTGAGCGGGACTCTGGGGTTCGAAATGACCG
ACCAAGCGACGCCCAACCTGCCATCACGAGATTTCGATTCCACCGCCGCCTTCTATGAAAGGTTGGGCTT
CGGAATCGTTTTCCGGGACGCCGGCTGGATGATCCTCCAGCGCGGGGATCTCATGCTGGAGTTCTTCGCC
CACCCCAACTTGTTTATTGCAGCTTATAATGGTTACAAATAAAGCAATAGCATCACAAATTTCACAAATA
AAGCATTTTTTTCACTGCATTCTAGTTGTGGTTTGTCCAAACTCATCAATGTATCTTATCATGTCTGTAT
ACCGTCGACCTCTAGCTAGAGCTTGGCGTAATCATGGTCATAGCTGTTTCCTGTGTGAAATTGTTATCCG
CTCACAATTCCACACAACATACGAGCCGGAAGCATAAAGTGTAAAGCCTGGGGTGCCTAATGAGTGAGCT
AACTCACATTAATTGCGTTGCGCTCACTGCCCGCTTTCCAGTCGGGAAACCTGTCGTGCCAGCTGCATTA
ATGAATCGGCCAACGCGCGGGGAGAGGCGGTTTGCGTATTGGGCGCT
