>Addgene plasmid #21232 | PKC alpha WT | addgene partial sequence | sequence record 27027 | 21232 with SP6
ATATCTGCAGAATTGGATCCTTAGGCGTAGTCAGGCACGTCGTAAGGATAGAATTCTACTGCACTCTGTA
AGATGGGGTGCACAAACTGGGGGTTGACATACGAGAACCCTTCAAAATCAGACTGGTCTATGTTAGCAAT
AACCAGCTGATCAGGTGGTGTTAAGACGGGCTGTCCTCGTGTGAAGAACTTGTCAAAGTTCTCTGCTCCT
TTGCCACACACTTTGGGCTTGAATGGTGGCTGGATCTCCCTGTTCTCCAGTTTTTCCCAGTCGATCCTCC
GGAAGAAGGCATGCTCTCTCACGTCCCTCTCCCCCTCAGGCCCACAGCCCAGCCGCTTGGCTGGGTGTTT
GGTCATCAGTCCTTTGCAGATAGAAACAGCCTCCTTGGACAAGGATTTTGGATAGGAAACGTTGTGCTCC
ATGATAGACTGAAATAGCTCGTCTTCATCTTCACCATCAAATGGAGGCTGCCCGGCAAGCATTTCATACA
ACAGGACGCCATAGGCCCACCAGTCCACAGATTTTCCATACGGCTGATAAGCGATTATCTCTGGGGCGAT
ATAATCTGGAGTCCCACAGAAGGTCCTGGTCGTGACTCCATCCATCATGTGTTCCTTGCACAT
