>Addgene plasmid #21232 | PKC alpha WT | addgene partial sequence | sequence record 91961 | CMV-F 5'-CGCAAATGGGCGGTAGGCGTG-3'
CTATATAAGCAGAGCTCTCTGGCTAACTAGAGAACCCACTGCTTACTGGCTTATCGAAATTAATACGACT
CACTATAGGGAGACCCAAGCTTGGTACCGAGCTCGGATCCTCGAGGCCACCATGGAATTC
[171 nt withheld, positions 131-301]
GGGTTTGGGAAACAAGGCTTCCAGTGCCAAGTTTGCTGTTTTGTGGTCCACAAGAGGTGCCATGAATTTG
TTACTTTTTCTTGTCCGGGTGCGGATAAGGGACCCGACACTGATGACCCCAGGAGCAAGCACAAGTTCAA
AATCCACACTTACGGAAGCCCCACCTTCTGCGATCACTGTGGGTCACTGCTCTATGGACTTATCCATCAA
GGGATGAAATGTGACACCTGCGATATGAACGTTCACAAGCAATGCGTCATCAATGTCCCCAGCCTCTGCG
GAATGGATCACACTGAGAAGAGGGGGCGGATTTACCTAAAGGCTGAGGTTGCTGATGAAAAGCTCCATGT
CACAGTACGAGATGCAAAAAATCTAATCCCTATGGATCCAAACGGGCTTTCAGATCCTTATGTGAAGCTG
AAACTTATTCCTGATCCCAAGAATGAAAGCAAGCAAAAAACCAAAACCATCCGCTCCACACTAAATCCGC
AGTGGAATGAGTCCTTTACATTCAAATTGAAACCTTCAGACAAAGACCGACGACTGTCTGTAGAAATCTG
GGACTGGGATCGAACAACAAGGAATGACTTCATGGGATCCCTTTCCTTTGGAGTTTCGGAGCTGATGAAG
ATGCCGGCCAGTGGATGGTACAAGTTGCTTAACCAAGAAGAAGGTGAGTACTACAACGTACCCATTCCGG
AAGGGGACGAGGAAGGAAACATGGAACTCAGGCAGAAATTCGAGAAAGCCAAACTTGGCCCTGCTGGCAA
CAAAGTCATCAGTCCCTCTGAAGACAGGAAACAACCTTCCAACAACCTTGACCGAGTGAAACTCACGGAC
TTCAATTTCCTCATGGTGTTGGGAAAGGGGA
