>Addgene plasmid #21232 | PKC alpha WT | addgene partial sequence | sequence record 91962 | BGH-rev 5'-TAGAAGGCACAGTCGAGG-3'
GCATTTAGGTGACACTATAGAATAGGGCCCTCTAGATGCATGCTCGAGCGGCCGCCAGTGTGATGGATAT
CTGCAGAATTGGATCCTTAGGCGTAGTCAGGCACGTCGTAAGGATAGAATTCTACTGCACTCTGTAAGAT
GGGGTGCACAAACTGGGGGTTGACATACGAGAACCCTTCAAAATCAGACTGGTCTATGTTAGCAATAACC
AGCTGATCAGGTGGTGTTAAGACGGGCTGTCCTCGTGTGAAGAACTTGTCAAAGTTCTCTGCTCCTTTGC
CACACACTTTGGGCTTGAATGGTGGCTGGATCTCCCTGTTCTCCAGTTTTTCCCAGTCGATCCTCCGGAA
GAAGGCATGCTCTCTCACGTCCCTCTCCCCCTCAGGCCCACAGCCCAGCCGCTTGGCTGGGTGTTTGGTC
ATCAGTCCTTTGCAGATAGAAACAGCCTCCTTGGACAAGGATTTTGGATAGGAAACGTTGTGCTCCATGA
TAGACTGAAATAGCTCGTCTTCATCTTCACCATCAAATGGAGGCTGCCCGGCAAGCATTTCATACAACAG
GACGCCATAGGCCCACCAGTCCACAGATTTTCCATACGGCTGATAAGCGATTATCTCTGGGGCGATATAA
TCTGGAGTCCCACAGAAGGTCCTGGTCGTGACTCCATCCATCATGTGTTCCTTGCACATCCCAAAGTCAG
CAATTTTGATATGTCCTTCTGAATCCAACATGACGTTATCTAACTTCAGATCCCTATAAATGATTCCTCT
TTTATGAAGAAAGAACAATCCGATGGAAATCTCTGCCGCATAGAATACTGCTTGTGGTTCCTTAAATTTT
CCTACTTGCTGAATGTGGTACATGAGGTCCCCACCGTTGACATATTCCATGACGAAGTACAGCCGATCCA
CTGTCTGGAAGCAGGAGTGCAGCTGCGTCAAGAACGGGGGTTTGTCAAGCAGGGCCAAGACTCGCTTTTC
TACCATGGTGCACTCCACGTCATCATCCTGAATCACCACATCCTTCTTCAGGATTTTGATTGCATACAGT
TCTTCTGTGCCCTTCCTGTCGGCAAGCATCACCTTTCCAAAACTCCCCTTTCCCAACACCATGAGGAAAT
TGAAGTCCGTGAGTTTCACTCGGTCAAGGTTGTTGGAAGGT
